>Addgene plasmid #39425 | TAL2091 | depositor partial sequence | sequence record 49727 | TAL2091 sequence 1538 bps
GAACCTGACCCCAGACCAGGTAGTCGCAATCGCGTCAAACGGAGGGGGAAAGCAAGCCCTGGAAACCGTG
CAAAGGTTGTTGCCGGTCCTTTGTCAAGACCACGGCCTTACACCGGAGCAAGTCGTGGCCATTGCAAATA
ATAACGGTGGCAAACAGGCTCTTGAGACGGTTCAGAGACTTCTCCCAGTTCTCTGTCAAGCCCACGGGCT
GACTCCCGATCAAGTTGTAGCGATTGCGTCCAACGGTGGAGGGAAACAAGCATTGGAGACTGTCCAACGG
CTCCTTCCCGTGTTGTGTCAAGCCCACGGTTTGACGCCTGCACAAGTGGTCGCCATCGCCTCCAATATTG
GCGGTAAGCAGGCGCTGGAAACAGTACAGCGCCTGCTGCCTGTACTGTGCCAGGATCATGGACTGACCCC
AGACCAGGTAGTCGCAATCGCGAACAATAATGGGGGAAAGCAAGCCCTGGAAACCGTGCAAAGGTTGTTG
CCGGTCCTTTGTCAAGACCACGGCCTTACACCGGAGCAAGTCGTGGCCATTGCAAGCAATGGGGGTGGCA
AACAGGCTCTTGAGACGGTTCAGAGACTTCTCCCAGTTCTCTGTCAAGCCCACGGGCTGACTCCCGATCA
AGTTGTAGCGATTGCGTCCAACGGTGGAGGGAAACAAGCATTGGAGACTGTCCAACGGCTCCTTCCCGTG
TTGTGTCAAGCCCACGGTTTGACGCCTGCACAAGTGGTCGCCATCGCCAACAACAACGGCGGTAAGCAGG
CGCTGGAAACAGTACAGCGCCTGCTGCCTGTACTGTGCCAGGATCATGGACTGACCCCAGACCAGGTAGT
CGCAATCGCGTCAAACGGAGGGGGAAAGCAAGCCCTGGAAACCGTGCAAAGGTTGTTGCCGGTCCTTTGT
CAAGACCACGGCCTTACACCGGAGCAAGTCGTGGCCATTGCAAGCAACATCGGTGGCAAACAGGCTCTTG
AGACGGTTCAGAGACTTCTCCCAGTTCTCTGTCAAGCCCACGGGCTGACTCCCGATCAAGTTGTAGCGAT
TGCGTCGCATGACGGAGGGAAACAAGCATTGGAGACTGTCCAACGGCTCCTTCCCGTGTTGTGTCAAGCC
CACGGTTTGACGCCTGCACAAGTGGTCGCCATCGCCTCGAATGGCGGCGGTAAGCAGGCGCTGGAAACAG
TACAGCGCCTGCTGCCTGTACTGTGCCAGGATCATGGACTGACCCCAGACCAGGTAGTCGCAATCGCGTC
ACATGACGGGGGAAAGCAAGCCCTGGAAACCGTGCAAAGGTTGTTGCCGGTCCTTTGTCAAGACCACGGC
CTTACACCGGAGCAAGTCGTGGCCATTGCATCCCACGACGGTGGCAAACAGGCTCTTGAGACGGTTCAGA
GACTTCTCCCAGTTCTCTGTCAAGCCCACGGGCTGACTCCCGATCAAGTTGTAGCGATTGCGTCGAACAT
TGGAGGGAAACAAGCATTGGAGACTGTCCAACGGCTCCTTCCCGTGTTGTGTCAAGCCCACGGTCTGA
