>Addgene plasmid #39425 | TAL2091 | addgene partial sequence | sequence record 52592 | JDS-TALEN-F 5'-TAGGGGTCGGTAAACAGTGG-3'
TGTGGCGGGTGAGCTTAGGGGGCCTCCGCTCCAGCTCGACACCGGGCAGCTGCTGAAGATCGCGAAGAGA
GGGGGAGTAACAGCGGTAGAGGCAGTGCACGCCTGGCGCAATGCGCTCACCGGGGCCCCCTTGAACCTGA
CCCCAGACCAGGTAGTCGCAATCGCGTCAAACGGAGGGGGAAAGCAAGCCCTGGAAACCGTGCAAAGGTT
GTTGCCGGTCCTTTGTCAAGACCACGGCCTTACACCGGAGCAAGTCGTGGCCATTGCAAATAATAACGGT
GGCAAACAGGCTCTTGAGACGGTTCAGAGACTTCTCCCAGTTCTCTGTCAAGCCCACGGGCTGACTCCCG
ATCAAGTTGTAGCGATTGCGTCCAACGGTGGAGGGAAACAAGCATTGGAGACTGTCCAACGGCTCCTTCC
CGTGTTGTGTCAAGCCCACGGTTTGACGCCTGCACAAGTGGTCGCCATCGCCTCCAATATTGGCGGTAAG
CAGGCGCTGGAAACAGTACAGCGCCTGCTGCCTGTACTGTGCCAGGATCATGGACTGACCCCAGACCAGG
TAGTCGCAATCGCGAACAATAATGGGGGAAAGCAAGCCCTGGAAACCGTGCAAAGGTTGTTGCCGGTCCT
TTGTCAAGACCACGGCCTTACACCGGAGCAAGTCGTGGCCATTGCAAGCAATGGGGGTGGCAAACAGGCT
CTTGAGACGGTTCAGAGACTTCTCCCAGTTCTCTGTCAAGCCCACGGGCTGACTCCCGATCAAGTTGTAG
CGATTGCGTCCAACGGTGGAGGGAAACAAGCATTGGAGACTGTCCAACGGCTCCTTCCCGTGTTGTGTCA
AGCCCACGGTTTGACGCCTGCACAAGTGGTCGCCATCGCCAACAACAACGGC
