[The description below was written by a language model from this plasmid's Addgene catalogue record.]
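Description:
TAL2091 is a mammalian expression plasmid encoding the right-hand monomer of a TALEN pair directed against the eGFP reporter gene (insert name eGFP-TALEN-34-Right). It is built on the JDS74 backbone, a TALEN expression vector of about 6.4 kb, into which a roughly 1.5 kb array of TAL effector repeats was cloned through BsmBI sites that were destroyed in the process. BsmBI is a type IIS enzyme, so the repeat array is joined seamlessly and in frame with the flanking backbone-encoded sequences. The plasmid is maintained in E. coli at high copy number under ampicillin selection. The record does not name the origin of replication or any mammalian selection marker.

Expression is driven by the CMV promoter, and the vector type annotation also lists T7, which suggests that transcripts can be made in vitro as well. The backbone supplies an N-terminal 3X Flag tag for detecting the protein and a C-terminal wild-type FokI nuclease domain. The inserted repeats determine DNA-binding specificity for a defined half-site in the eGFP coding sequence. Because FokI cleaves only as a dimer, this construct is meant to be co-delivered with the matching left-hand TALEN, so that the two monomers bind opposing half-sites and introduce a double-strand break between them. The species field lists human, although the target is a reporter gene.

The plasmid comes from a collection made by FLASH assembly, a high-throughput method for building TALENs, and is suited to testing nuclease activity by disruption of eGFP in reporter cells. The depositor notes that the repetitive TAL array is prone to recombination and recommends checking the plasmid by diagnostic digest before use.
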