Addgene plasmid #39425: TAL2091
Depositing lab: Keith Joung. Depositing organization: Massachusetts General Hospital. Publication: FLASH assembly of TALENs for high-throughput genome editing. Reyon D, Tsai SQ, Khayter C, Foden JA, Sander JD, Joung JK. Nat Biotechnol. 2012 Apr 8. doi: 10.1038/nbt.2170. PubMed 22484455.
Backbone
  Vector backbone: JDS74
  Backbone manufacturer: Joung lab (Addgene Plasmid # 32288)
  Backbone size w/o insert (bp): 6447
  Vector type: Mammalian Expression ; T7
Growth in bacteria
  Bacterial resistance: Ampicillin, 100 μg/mL
  Growth temperature: 37°C
  Growth strain: XL1 Blue
  Copy number: High Copy
Gene/Insert
  Gene/Insert name: eGFP-TALEN-34-Right
  Species: H. sapiens (human)
  Insert size (bp): 1538
  Promoter: CMV
  Tag / fusion protein: 3X Flag (N terminal on backbone); WT FOKI (C terminal on backbone)
  Cloning method: Restriction Enzyme; 5′ cloning site BsmBI (destroyed during cloning); 3′ cloning site BsmBI (destroyed during cloning)
  Sequencing primers: 5′ CMV-F
Terms and licenses: Academic/Nonprofit Terms; Industry Terms: Not Available to Industry
Depositor comments: Target binding site: TTGTAGTTGTACTCCAG To reduce the chance of recombination in this plasmid, do not grow in liquid culture for more than 12-14 hours. It is strongly recommended that users perform a diagnostic digest to verify this plasmid prior to use. For example, a double digest of the plasmid with BamHI and KpnI should result in two bands at 2.2kb and 5.8kb
How to cite: TAL2091 was a gift from Keith Joung (Addgene plasmid # 39425 ; http://n2t.net/addgene:39425 ; RRID:Addgene_39425)
